Addgene plasmid #117849: gfasPurple chromoprotein
Purpose: BioBrick pSB1C3 plasmid that constitutively overexpresses gfasPurple chromoprotein in E. coli
Depositing lab: Anthony Forster. Depositing organization: Uppsala University. Publication: Engineering a palette of eukaryotic chromoproteins for bacterial synthetic biology. Liljeruhm J, Funk SK, Tietscher S, Edlund AD, Jamal S, Wistrand-Yuen P, Dyrhage K, Gynna A, Ivermark K, Lovgren J, Tornblom V, Virtanen A, Lundin ER, Wistrand-Yuen E, Forster AC. J Biol Eng. 2018 May 10;12:8. doi: 10.1186/s13036-018-0100-0. eCollection 2018. 100 PubMed 29760772.
Backbone
  Vector backbone: BioBrick pSB1C3 vector
  Backbone manufacturer: iGEM Registry
  Modifications to backbone: BioBrick sites removed
  Vector type: Synthetic Biology ; Escherichia coli
Growth in bacteria
  Bacterial resistance: Chloramphenicol, 25 μg/mL
  Growth temperature: 37°C
  Growth strain: DH5alpha
  Copy number: High Copy
Gene/Insert
  Gene/Insert name: promoter, RBS, gfasPurple
  Species: Synthetic
  Mutation: BioBrick sites removed
Terms and licenses: Academic/Nonprofit Terms; Industry Terms: Not Available to Industry
How to cite: gfasPurple chromoprotein was a gift from Anthony Forster (Addgene plasmid # 117849 ; http://n2t.net/addgene:117849 ; RRID:Addgene_117849)
