[The description below was written by a language model from this plasmid's Addgene catalogue record and pLannotate feature annotations shown in this document.]
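Description:
gfasPurple chromoprotein is a small (about 2.8 kb) synthetic-biology plasmid built on the iGEM Registry BioBrick vector pSB1C3 and intended for constitutive overexpression of a coloured reporter protein in Escherichia coli. It replicates from a high-copy ColE1/pMB1/pUC-type origin and is selected with chloramphenicol through a cat (chloramphenicol acetyltransferase) gene driven by its own cat promoter and followed by the phage lambda t0 terminator.

The insert is recorded as a synthetic promoter–RBS–gfasPurple cassette. In the annotated sequence, the coding region matches gfasCP, a GFP-family protein from the coral Galaxea fascicularis that is reported to be tetrameric. It lies between the BioBrick prefix and suffix. Just upstream, across the numbering origin of the circular map, the annotation detects a fragment matching the constitutive Registry promoter J23119. The exact promoter variant and the ribosome binding site are not otherwise specified or annotated. The backbone's flanking terminators, a his operon terminator downstream of the suffix and a putative bacterial terminator upstream of the prefix, insulate the cloning site from surrounding transcription. The record states that BioBrick sites were removed. This probably refers to internal restriction sites that would conflict with the assembly standard, since the prefix and suffix themselves are still detected in the sequence.

Because expression needs no inducer, colonies and cultures carrying the plasmid should develop a purple colour visible to the eye. The plasmid belongs to an engineered palette of eukaryotic chromoproteins for bacterial synthetic biology, and it can serve as an instrument-free reporter or as a reusable BioBrick part.
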