Features (pLannotate 1.2.2; 10 found; start..end, strand, type, name):
      7..669     +  CDS            gfasCP: gfasCP is a fluorescent protein published in 2008, derived from Galaxea fascicularis. It is reported to be a tetramer.
    676..696     +  misc_feature   BioBrick suffix: universal suffix for all parts
    697..754     +  terminator     his operon terminator: This putative transcriptin terminator from the E. coli his operon has a 2-bp deletion introduced during synthesis. Its efficiency has not been determined.
    949..1537    -  rep_origin     ori: high-copy-number ColE1/pMB1/pBR322/pUC origin of replication
   1720..1814    -  terminator     lambda t0 terminator: transcription terminator from phage lambda
   1838..2494    -  CDS            cat: CAT_ECOLX - Experimental evidence at protein level: Swiss-Prot protein existence level 1. This enzyme is an effector of chloramphenicol resistance in bacteria. From Escherichia coli. This protein is used as a marker in many commonly used cloning vectors, such as pACYC184.
   2495..2592    -  promoter       cat promoter: promoter of the E. coli cat gene encoding chloramphenicol acetyltransferase
   2678..2721    -  terminator     bacterial terminator: putative bacterial transcription terminator
   2724..2745    +  misc_feature   BioBrick prefix: BioBrick prefix for parts that do not start with "ATG"
   2752..2780    +  promoter       J23119 promoter (fragment): bacterial promoter (Registry of Standard Biological Parts BBa J23119)
>Addgene plasmid #117849 | gfasPurple chromoprotein | addgene full sequence | sequence record 252160 | Addgene NGS Result
TACTAGATGTCGGTGATTGCTAAACAGATGACCTACAAAGTCTATATGTCGGGTACGGTGAACGGCCATT
ATTTTGAAGTTGAAGGTGACGGTAAAGGCAAGCCGTATGAAGGCGAACAGACCGTTAAACTGACCGTCAC
GAAGGGCGGTCCGCTGCCGTTTGCATGGGATATTCTGAGTCCGCAGTCCCAATATGGCAGCATCCCGTTC
ACGAAATATCCGGAAGATATCCCGGACTACGTGAAGCAGTCTTTTCCGGAAGGTTACACCTGGGAACGTA
TCATGAACTTCGAAGATGGCGCCGTCTGCACCGTGAGTAACGACAGCTCTATTCAAGGTAATTGTTTCAT
CTACCATGTCAAGTTCTCAGGTCTGAACTTCCCGCCGAATGGCCCGGTGATGCAGAAAAAGACCCAAGGC
TGGGAACCGAATACGGAACGTCTGTTTGCACGCGATGGTATGCTGATTGGCAACAATTTCATGGCTCTGA
AACTGGAAGGCGGTGGCCACTATCTGTGCGAATTTAAAAGCACCTACAAGGCGAAAAAGCCGGTTAAAAT
GCCGGGCTATCATTACGTGGATCGTAAACTGGACGTTACCAACCACAATAAGGACTATACGTCCGTCGAA
CAGTGTGAAATTTCAATCGCGCGCAAATCGGTGGTTGCCTAATAATACTAGTAGCGGCCGCTGCAGTCCG
GCAAAAAAGGGCAAGGTGTCACCACCCTGCCCTTTTTCTTTAAAACCGAAAAGATTACTTCGCGTTATGC
AGGCTTCCTCGCTCACTGACTCGCTGCGCTCGGTCGTTCGGCTGCGGCGAGCGGTATCAGCTCACTCAAA
GGCGGTAATACGGTTATCCACAGAATCAGGGGATAACGCAGGAAAGAACATGTGAGCAAAAGGCCAGCAA
AAGGCCAGGAACCGTAAAAAGGCCGCGTTGCTGGCGTTTTTCCACAGGCTCCGCCCCCCTGACGAGCATC
ACAAAAATCGACGCTCAAGTCAGAGGTGGCGAAACCCGACAGGACTATAAAGATACCAGGCGTTTCCCCC
TGGAAGCTCCCTCGTGCGCTCTCCTGTTCCGACCCTGCCGCTTACCGGATACCTGTCCGCCTTTCTCCCT
TCGGGAAGCGTGGCGCTTTCTCATAGCTCACGCTGTAGGTATCTCAGTTCGGTGTAGGTCGTTCGCTCCA
AGCTGGGCTGTGTGCACGAACCCCCCGTTCAGCCCGACCGCTGCGCCTTATCCGGTAACTATCGTCTTGA
GTCCAACCCGGTAAGACACGACTTATCGCCACTGGCAGCAGCCACTGGTAACAGGATTAGCAGAGCGAGG
TATGTAGGCGGTGCTACAGAGTTCTTGAAGTGGTGGCCTAACTACGGCTACACTAGAAGAACAGTATTTG
GTATCTGCGCTCTGCTGAAGCCAGTTACCTTCGGAAAAAGAGTTGGTAGCTCTTGATCCGGCAAACAAAC
CACCGCTGGTAGCGGTGGTTTTTTTGTTTGCAAGCAGCAGATTACGCGCAGAAAAAAAGGATCTCAAGAA
GATCCTTTGATCTTTTCTACGGGGTCTGACGCTCAGTGGAACGAAAACTCACGTTAAGGGATTTTGGTCA
TGAGATTATCAAAAAGGATCTTCACCTAGATCCTTTTAAATTAAAAATGAAGTTTTAAATCAATCTAAAG
TATATATGAGTAAACTTGGTCTGACAGCTCGAGGCTTGGATTCTCACCAATAAAAAACGCCCGGCGGCAA
CCGAGCGTTCTGAACAAATCCAGATGGAGTTCTGAGGTCATTACTGGATCTATCAACAGGAGTCCAAGCG
AGCTCGATATCAAATTACGCCCCGCCCTGCCACTCATCGCAGTACTGTTGTAATTCATTAAGCATTCTGC
CGACATGGAAGCCATCACAAACGGCATGATGAACCTGAATCGCCAGCGGCATCAGCACCTTGTCGCCTTG
CGTATAATATTTGCCCATGGTGAAAACGGGGGCGAAGAAGTTGTCCATATTGGCCACGTTTAAATCAAAA
CTGGTGAAACTCACCCAGGGATTGGCTGAGACGAAAAACATATTCTCAATAAACCCTTTAGGGAAATAGG
CCAGGTTTTCACCGTAACACGCCACATCTTGCGAATATATGTGTAGAAACTGCCGGAAATCGTCGTGGTA
TTCACTCCAGAGCGATGAAAACGTTTCAGTTTGCTCATGGAAAACGGTGTAACAAGGGTGAACACTATCC
CATATCACCAGCTCACCGTCTTTCATTGCCATACGAAATTCCGGATGAGCATTCATCAGGCGGGCAAGAA
TGTGAATAAAGGCCGGATAAAACTTGTGCTTATTTTTCTTTACGGTCTTTAAAAAGGCCGTAATATCCAG
CTGAACGGTCTGGTTATAGGTACATTGAGCAACTGACTGAAATGCCTCAAAATGTTCTTTACGATGCCAT
TGGGATATATCAACGGTGGTATATCCAGTGATTTTTTTCTCCATTTTAGCTTCCTTAGCTCCTGAAAATC
TCGATAACTCAAAAAATACGCCCGGTAGTGATCTTATTTCATTATGGTGAAAGTTGGAACCTCTTACGTG
CCCGATCAACTCGAGTGCCACCTGACGTCTAAGAAACCATTATTATCATGACATTAACCTATAAAAATAG
GCGTATCACGAGGCAGAATTTCAGATAAAAAAAATCCTTAGCTTTCGCTAAGGATGATTTCTGGAATTCG
CGGCCGCTTCTAGAGTTTACGGCTAGCTCAGTCCTAGGTACAATGCTAGCTACTAGAGAAAGAGGAGAAA
