>Addgene plasmid #117849 | gfasPurple chromoprotein | depositor partial sequence | sequence record 222723 | Coding
ATGTCGGTGATTGCTAAACAGATGACCTACAAAGTCTATATGTCGGGTACGGTGAACGGCCATTATTTTG
AAGTTGAAGGTGACGGTAAAGGCAAGCCGTATGAAGGCGAACAGACCGTTAAACTGACCGTCACGAAGGG
CGGTCCGCTGCCGTTTGCATGGGATATTCTGAGTCCGCAGTCCCAATATGGCAGCATCCCGTTCACGAAA
TATCCGGAAGATATCCCGGACTACGTGAAGCAGTCTTTTCCGGAAGGTTACACCTGGGAACGTATCATGA
ACTTCGAAGATGGCGCCGTCTGCACCGTGAGTAACGACAGCTCTATTCAAGGTAATTGTTTCATCTACCA
TGTCAAGTTCTCAGGTCTGAACTTCCCGCCGAATGGCCCGGTGATGCAGAAAAAGACCCAAGGCTGGGAA
CCGAATACGGAACGTCTGTTTGCACGCGATGGTATGCTGATTGGCAACAATTTCATGGCTCTGAAACTGG
AAGGCGGTGGCCACTATCTGTGCGAATTTAAAAGCACCTACAAGGCGAAAAAGCCGGTTAAAATGCCGGG
CTATCATTACGTGGATCGTAAACTGGACGTTACCAACCACAATAAGGACTATACGTCCGTCGAACAGTGT
GAAATTTCAATCGCGCGCAAATCGGTGGTTGCCTAATAA
