>Addgene plasmid #117849 | gfasPurple chromoprotein | depositor partial sequence | sequence record 222882 | Prefix, promoter, RBS
GAATTCGCGGCCGCTTCTAGAGTTTACGGCTAGCTCAGTCCTAGGTACAATGCTAGCTACTAGAGAAAGA
GGAGAAATACTAG
