>Addgene plasmid #117849 | gfasPurple chromoprotein | depositor partial sequence | sequence record 222883 | Suffix
TACTAGTAGCGGCCGCTGCAG
